Addgene plasmid #156669: pD649-HAsp-KIR2DL2-Fc(DAPA)-AviTag-6xHis
Purpose: Mammalian expression of cell-surface protein extracellular domain fused to Fc(DAPA)-Avi-6xHis. Protein is secreted from cells.
Depositing lab: Chris Garcia. Depositing organization: Stanford University. Publication: A Human IgSF Cell-Surface Interactome Reveals a Complex Network of Protein-Protein Interactions. Wojtowicz WM, Vielmetter J, Fernandes RA, Siepe DH, Eastman CL, Chisholm GB, Cox S, Klock H, Anderson PW, Rue SM, Miller JJ, Glaser SM, Bragstad ML, Vance J, Lam AW, Lesley SA, Zinn K, Garcia KC. Cell. 2020 Aug 20;182(4):1027-1043.e17. doi: 10.1016/j.cell.2020.07.025. PubMed 32822567.
Backbone
  Vector backbone: pD649
  Backbone size w/o insert (bp): 6106
  Vector type: Mammalian Expression
Growth in bacteria
  Bacterial resistance: Ampicillin, 100 μg/mL
  Growth temperature: 37°C
  Growth strain: DH5alpha
  Copy number: High Copy
Gene/Insert
  Gene/Insert name: KIR2DL2 (alt name: KI2L2)
  Species: H. sapiens (human)
  Insert size (bp): 672
  Mutation: Fc region of human IgG contains D265A and P329A mutations (DAPA)
  Entrez Gene: KIR2DL2 (a.k.a. CD158B1, CD158b, NKAT-6, NKAT6, p58.2)
  Promoter: CMV/SP6
  Tag / fusion protein: Fc(DAPA)-AviTag-6xHis (C terminal on backbone)
  Cloning method: Restriction Enzyme; 5′ cloning site GCGGCCGC (not destroyed); 3′ cloning site GGCGCGCC (not destroyed)
  Sequencing primers: 5′ ATTTAGGTGACACTATAG; 3′ CACGTACCAGTTGAACTTCACC
Resource information
  A portion of this plasmid was derived from a plasmid made by: synthesis by ThermoFisher
Terms and licenses: Academic/Nonprofit Terms; Industry Terms: Not Available to Industry
Depositor comments: Some plasmids in this collection may have an IS4-like element ISVsa5 family transposase upstream of the CMV promoter.
How to cite: pD649-HAsp-KIR2DL2-Fc(DAPA)-AviTag-6xHis was a gift from Chris Garcia (Addgene plasmid # 156669 ; http://n2t.net/addgene:156669 ; RRID:Addgene_156669)
