[The description below was written by a language model from this plasmid's Addgene catalogue record and pLannotate feature annotations shown in this document.]
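Description:
pD649-HAsp-KIR2DL2-Fc(DAPA)-AviTag-6xHis is a mammalian expression plasmid built on the pD649 backbone for producing the extracellular domain of a human cell-surface protein as a secreted Fc fusion. It is propagated in E. coli from a high-copy ColE1/pUC-type origin under ampicillin selection (AmpR). The annotated sequence also carries an SV40 early promoter/EM7 promoter cassette driving a puromycin N-acetyltransferase gene with an SV40 poly(A) signal, which could serve for selection in mammalian cells, although the record does not describe such use. Short f1 ori, ble, KanR, lacZα and rrnB terminator hits appear to be backbone remnants.

The expression unit consists of the CMV immediate-early enhancer and promoter, a fragment of CMV intron A, and an SP6 promoter that also serves as the 5′ sequencing primer site. An N-terminal secretion signal follows; the name suggests a haemagglutinin-derived signal peptide ("HAsp"), whereas the annotation tool matched a partial mouse IgH signal sequence. The 672 bp insert encoding the human KIR2DL2 (CD158b) ectodomain, a killer-cell immunoglobulin-like receptor of natural killer cells, sits between retained NotI and AscI sites. The automated annotation labels this region as the closely related KIR2DS2, probably reflecting high similarity between their extracellular domains. Downstream, in frame, is a human IgG1 Fc carrying the D265A and P329A (DAPA) substitutions, which are commonly used to reduce Fc effector interactions. An AviTag for site-specific biotinylation and a 6xHis tag for affinity purification come next, and the unit ends in a bGH poly(A) signal.

The plasmid belongs to a collection made for screening human IgSF cell-surface protein–protein interactions. The depositor notes that some members may carry an IS4-like transposase insertion upstream of the CMV promoter; none is annotated here.
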