Features (pLannotate 1.2.2; 21 found; start..end, strand, type, name):
     77..380     +  enhancer       CMV enhancer: human cytomegalovirus immediate early enhancer
    381..584     +  promoter       CMV promoter: human cytomegalovirus (CMV) immediate early promoter
    720..763     +  intron         CMV intron (fragment): modified intron A from human cytomegalovirus
    815..833     +  promoter       SP6 promoter: promoter for bacteriophage SP6 RNA polymerase
    837..874     +  CDS            IgH signal sequence (fragment): signal sequence from the mouse immunoglobulin heavy chain variable region
    956..1654    +  CDS            KIR2DS2 (fragment): KI2S2_HUMAN - Also known as CD158J, NKAT5. Experimental evidence at protein level: Swiss-Prot protein existence level 1. Receptor on natural killer (NK) cells for HLA-C alleles. Does not inhibit the activity of NK cells. From Homo sapiens (Human).
   1670..2347    +  CDS            IGHG1 (fragment): IGHG1_HUMAN - Experimental evidence at protein level: Swiss-Prot protein existence level 1. Constant region of immunoglobulin heavy chains. Immunoglobulins, also known as antibodies, are membrane-bound or secreted glycoproteins produced by B lymphocytes. In the recognition phase of humoral immunity, the membrane-bound immunoglobulins serve as receptors which, upon binding of a specific antigen, trigger the clonal expansion and differentiation of B lymphocytes into immunoglobulins- secreting plasma cells. Secreted immunoglobulins mediate the effector phase of humoral immunity, which results in
   2562..2673    +  polyA_signal   bGH poly(A) signal: bovine growth hormone polyadenylation signal
   2674..2782    +  rep_origin     f1 ori (fragment): f1 bacteriophage origin of replication; arrow indicates direction of (+) strand synthesis
   2796..3125    +  promoter       SV40 promoter: SV40 enhancer and early promoter
   3173..3220    +  promoter       EM7 promoter: synthetic bacterial promoter&nbsp
   3239..3838    +  CDS            PuroR (fragment): puromycin N-acetyltransferase; pac from Streptomyces; confers resistance to puromycin
   3848..3973    +  CDS            ble (fragment): BLE_KLEPN - Experimental evidence at protein level: Swiss-Prot protein existence level 1. Binding protein with a strong affinity to the bleomycin family of antibiotics. Binds to CL990; an antimitotic-antibiotic compound. From Klebsiella pneumoniae.
   3968..4089    +  polyA_signal   SV40 poly(A) signal: SV40 polyadenylation signal
   4142..5002    -  CDS            AmpR: β-lactamase; bla; confers resistance to ampicillin, carbenicillin, and related antibiotics
   5005..5101    -  promoter       AmpR promoter (fragment): bla
   5131..5155    -  CDS            KanR (fragment): aminoglycoside phosphotransferase; aph(3')-Ia; confers resistance to kanamycin
   5266..5854    +  rep_origin     ori: high-copy-number ColE1/pMB1/pBR322/pUC origin of replication
   6079..6096    +  terminator     rrnB T2 terminator (fragment): transcription terminator T2 from the E. coli rrnB gene
   6121..6140    -  CDS            lacZα (fragment): LacZα fragment of β-galactosidase; lacZ fragment
   6596..6612    +  protein_bind   lac operator: The lac repressor binds to the lac operator to inhibit transcription in E. coli. This inhibition can be relieved by adding lactose or isopropyl-β-D-thiogalactopyranoside (IPTG). lac repressor encoded by lacI
>Addgene plasmid #156669 | pD649-HAsp-KIR2DL2-Fc(DAPA)-AviTag-6xHis | addgene full sequence | sequence record 410017 | Addgene NGS Result
GGCATTGATTATTGACTAGTTATTAATAGTAATCAATTACGGGGTCATTAGTTCATAGCCCATATATGGA
GTTCCGCGTTACATAACTTACGGTAAATGGCCCGCCTGGCTGACCGCCCAACGACCCCCGCCCATTGACG
TCAATAATGACGTATGTTCCCATAGTAACGCCAATAGGGACTTTCCATTGACGTCAATGGGTGGAGTATT
TACGGTAAACTGCCCACTTGGCAGTACATCAAGTGTATCATATGCCAAGTACGCCCCCTATTGACGTCAA
TGACGGTAAATGGCCCGCCTGGCATTATGCCCAGTACATGACCTTATGGGACTTTCCTACTTGGCAGTAC
ATCTACGTATTAGTCATCGCTATTACCATGGTGATGCGGTTTTGGCAGTACATCAATGGGCGTGGATAGC
GGTTTGACTCACGGGGATTTCCAAGTCTCCACCCCATTGACGTCAATGGGAGTTTGTTTTGGCACCAAAA
TCAACGGGACTTTCCAAAATGTCGTAACAACTCCGCCCCATTGACGCAAATGGGCGGTAGGCGTGTACGG
TGGGAGGTCTATATAAGCAGAGCTCGTTTAGTGAACCGTCAGATCGCCTGGAGACGCCATCCACGCTGTT
TTGACCTCCATAGAAGACACCGGGACCGATCCAGCCTCCGCGGCCGGGAACGGTGCATTGGAACGCGGAT
TCCCCGTGCCAAGAGTGACGTAAGTACCGCCTATAGAGTCTATAGGCCCACCCCCTTGGCTTCGTTAGAA
CGCGGCTACAATTAATACATAACCTTATGTATCATACACATACGATTTAGGTGACACTATAGAATAACAT
CCACTTTGCCTTTCTCTCCACAGGTGTCCACTCCCAGGTCCAACTGCACCTCGGTTCTATCGAAAACGCG
CCTGCTAGCGCCACCATGAAGACCATCATTGCCCTGAGCTACATCTTCTGCCTGGTGTTCGCTGCGGCCG
CCCATGAAGGCGTGCACAGAAAACCTTCTCTGCTGGCCCATCCTGGCCGGCTGGTTAAGTCTGAAGAGAC
AGTGATCCTGCAGTGTTGGAGCGACGTCCGCTTCGAGCACTTTCTGCTGCACAGAGAGGGCAAGTTCAAG
GACACACTGCACCTGATCGGAGAGCACCACGATGGCGTGTCCAAGGCCAATTTCAGCATCGGCCCCATGA
TGCAGGATCTGGCCGGCACATACAGATGCTACGGCTCTGTGACACACAGCCCCTATCAGCTGTCTGCCCC
TAGCGATCCCCTGGATATCGTGATCACCGGCCTGTACGAGAAGCCTAGCCTGTCTGCTCAGCCTGGACCT
ACAGTTCTGGCTGGCGAAAGCGTGACCCTGAGCTGTAGCAGCAGATCCAGCTACGACATGTACCACCTGT
CCAGAGAAGGCGAGGCCCACGAGTGTAGATTCAGCGCCGGACCTAAAGTGAACGGCACCTTCCAGGCCGA
TTTTCCACTGGGACCTGCCACACACGGCGGCACCTATAGATGCTTTGGCAGCTTCAGAGACAGCCCTTAC
GAGTGGTCCAACAGCAGCGATCCTCTGCTGGTGTCCGTGATCGGCAACCCTAGCAATAGCTGGCCTTCTC
CAACCGAGCCTAGCAGCAAGACCGGCAATCCCAGACATCTGCATGGCGCGCCGGGCGGCGACAAGACCCA
CACCTGCCCCCCCTGCCCAGCTCCAGAACTGCTGGGAGGGCCTTCCGTGTTCCTGTTCCCCCCCAAGCCC
AAGGACACCCTGATGATCAGCAGGACCCCCGAGGTGACCTGCGTGGTGGTGGCCGTGTCCCACGAGGACC
CAGAGGTGAAGTTCAACTGGTACGTGGACGGCGTGGAGGTGCACAACGCCAAGACCAAGCCCAGAGAGGA
GCAGTACAACAGCACCTACAGGGTGGTGTCCGTGCTGACCGTGCTGCACCAGGACTGGCTGAACGGCAAA
GAATACAAGTGCAAAGTCTCCAACAAGGCCCTGGCTGCCCCAATCGAAAAGACAATCAGCAAGGCCAAGG
GCCAGCCACGGGAGCCCCAGGTGTACACCCTGCCCCCCAGCCGGGAGGAGATGACCAAGAACCAGGTGTC
CCTGACCTGTCTGGTGAAGGGCTTCTACCCCAGCGATATCGCCGTGGAGTGGGAGAGCAACGGCCAGCCC
GAGAACAACTACAAGACCACCCCCCCAGTGCTGGACAGCGACGGCAGCTTCTTCCTGTACAGCAAGCTGA
CCGTGGACAAGTCCAGGTGGCAGCAGGGCAACGTGTTCAGCTGCAGCGTGATGCACGAGGCCCTGCACAA
CCACTACACCCAGAAGTCCCTGAGCCTGAGCCCCGGCGGCAGCGGTCTTAATGATATTTTCGAGGCTCAG
AAGATTGAGTGGCATGAACACCACCACCATCACCACTAAGGCCGGCCTGTAGTCACTGGCACAACGCGTT
ACCCGGTAAGCCAATCGGGTATACACGGTCGTCATACTGCAGACAGGGTTCTTCTACTTTGCAAGATAGT
CTTGAGTAGTAAAATAAATAGATAGAGAAAATCAGCCTCGACTGTGCCTTCTAGTTGCCAGCCATCTGTT
GTTTGCCCCTCCCCCGTGCCTTCCTTGACCCTGGAAGGTGCCACTCCCACTGTCCTTTCCTAATAAAATG
AGGAAATTGCATCACAACACTCAACCCTATCTCGGTCTATTCTTTTGATTTATAAGGGATTTTGCCGATT
TCGGCCTATTGGTTAAAAAATGAGCTGATTTAACAAAAATTTAACGCGAATTAATTCTGTGGAATGTGTG
TCAGTTAGGGTGTGGAAAGTCCCCAGGCTCCCCAGCAGGCAGAAGTATGCAAAGCATGCATCTCAATTAG
TCAGCAACCAGGTGTGGAAAGTCCCCAGGCTCCCCAGCAGGCAGAAGTATGCAAAGCATGCATCTCAATT
AGTCAGCAACCATAGTCCCGCCCCTAACTCCGCCCATCCCGCCCCTAACTCCGCCCAGTTCCGCCCATTC
TCCGCCCCATGGCTGACTAATTTTTTTTATTTATGCAGAGGCCGAGGCCGCCTCTGCCTCTGAGCTATTC
CAGAAGTAGTGAGGAGGCTTTTTTGGAGGCCTAGGCTTTTGCAAAAAGCTCCCGGGAGCTTGTATATCCA
TTTTCGGATCTGATCAGCACGTGTTGACAATTAATCATCGGCATAGTATATCGGCATAGTATAATACGAC
AAGGTGAGGAACTAAACCATGACCGAGTACAAGCCCACGGTGCGCCTCGCCACCCGCGACGACGTCCCCA
GGGCCGTACGCACCCTCGCCGCCGCGTTCGCCGACTACCCCGCCACGCGCCACACCGTCGATCCGGACCG
CCACATCGAGCGGGTCACCGAGCTGCAAGAACTCTTCCTCACGCGCGTCGGGCTCGACATCGGCAAGGTG
TGGGTCGCGGACGACGGCGCCGCGGTGGCGGTCTGGACCACGCCGGAGAGCGTCGAAGCGGGGGCGGTGT
TCGCCGAGATCGGCCCGCGCATGGCCGAGTTGAGCGGTTCCCGGCTGGCCGCGCAGCAACAGATGGAAGG
CCTCCTGGCGCCGCACCGGCCCAAGGAGCCCGCGTGGTTCCTGGCCACCGTCGGCGTCTCGCCCGACCAC
CAGGGCAAGGGTCTGGGCAGCGCCGTCGTGCTCCCCGGAGTGGAGGCGGCCGAGCGCGCCGGGGTGCCCG
CCTTCCTGGAGACATCCGCGCCCCGCAACCTCCCCTTCTACGAGCGGCTCGGCTTCACCGTCACCGCCGA
CGTCGAGGTGCCCGAAGGACCGCGCACCTGGTGCATGACCCGCAAGCCCGGTGCCTGACACGTGCTACGA
GATTTCGATTCCACCGCCGCCTTCTATGAAAGGTTGGGCTTCGGAATCGTTTTCCGGGACGCCGGCTGGA
TGATCCTCCAGCGCGGGGATCTCATGCTGGAGTTCTTCGCCCACCCCAACTTGTTTATTGCAGCTTATAA
TGGTTACAAATAAAGCAATAGCATCACAAATTTCACAAATAAAGCATTTTTTTCACTGCATTCTAGTTGT
GGTTTGTCCAAACTCATCAATGTATCTTATCATGTCTGTATACCGTCGACCTCTAGCTAGAGCTTGGCGT
AATCATGGTCATTACCAATGCTTAATCAGTGAGGCACCTATCTCAGCGATCTGTCTATTTCGTTCATCCA
TAGTTGCCTGACTCCCCGTCGTGTAGATAACTACGATACGGGAGGGCTTACCATCTGGCCCCAGCGCTGC
GATGATACCGCGAGAACCACGCTCACCGGCTCCGGATTTATCAGCAATAAACCAGCCAGCCGGAAGGGCC
GAGCGCAGAAGTGGTCCTGCAACTTTATCCGCCTCCATCCAGTCTATTAATTGTTGCCGGGAAGCTAGAG
TAAGTAGTTCGCCAGTTAATAGTTTGCGCAACGTTGTTGCCATCGCTACAGGCATCGTGGTGTCACGCTC
GTCGTTTGGTATGGCTTCATTCAGCTCCGGTTCCCAACGATCAAGGCGAGTTACATGATCCCCCATGTTG
TGCAAAAAAGCGGTTAGCTCCTTCGGTCCTCCGATCGTTGTCAGAAGTAAGTTGGCCGCAGTGTTATCAC
TCATGGTTATGGCAGCACTGCATAATTCTCTTACTGTCATGCCATCCGTAAGATGCTTTTCTGTGACTGG
TGAGTACTCAACCAAGTCATTCTGAGAATAGTGTATGCGGCGACCGAGTTGCTCTTGCCCGGCGTCAATA
CGGGATAATACCGCGCCACATAGCAGAACTTTAAAAGTGCTCATCATTGGAAAACGTTCTTCGGGGCGAA
AACTCTCAAGGATCTTACCGCTGTTGAGATCCAGTTCGATGTAACCCACTCGTGCACCCAACTGATCTTC
AGCATCTTTTACTTTCACCAGCGTTTCTGGGTGAGCAAAAACAGGAAGGCAAAATGCCGCAAAAAAGGGA
ATAAGGGCGACACGGAAATGTTGAATACTCATATTCTTCCTTTTTCAATATTATTGAAGCATTTATCAGG
GTTATTGTCTCATGAGCGGATACATATTTGAATGTATTTAGAAAAATAAACAAATAGGGGTCAGTGTTAC
AACCAATTAACCAATTCTGAACATTATCGCGAGCCCATTTATACCTGAATATGGCTCATAACACCCCTTG
CTCATGACCAAAATCCCTTAACGTGAGTTACGCGCGCGTCGTTCCACTGAGCGTCAGACCCCGTAGAAAA
GATCAAAGGATCTTCTTGAGATCCTTTTTTTCTGCGCGTAATCTGCTGCTTGCAAACAAAAAAACCACCG
CTACCAGCGGTGGTTTGTTTGCCGGATCAAGAGCTACCAACTCTTTTTCCGAAGGTAACTGGCTTCAGCA
GAGCGCAGATACCAAATACTGTTCTTCTAGTGTAGCCGTAGTTAGCCCACCACTTCAAGAACTCTGTAGC
ACCGCCTACATACCTCGCTCTGCTAATCCTGTTACCAGTGGCTGCTGCCAGTGGCGATAAGTCGTGTCTT
ACCGGGTTGGACTCAAGACGATAGTTACCGGATAAGGCGCAGCGGTCGGGCTGAACGGGGGGTTCGTGCA
CACAGCCCAGCTTGGAGCGAACGACCTACACCGAACTGAGATACCTACAGCGTGAGCTATGAGAAAGCGC
CACGCTTCCCGAAGGGAGAAAGGCGGACAGGTATCCGGTAAGCGGCAGGGTCGGAACAGGAGAGCGCACG
AGGGAGCTTCCAGGGGGAAACGCCTGGTATCTTTATAGTCCTGTCGGGTTTCGCCACCTCTGACTTGAGC
GTCGATTTTTGTGATGCTCGTCAGGGGGGCGGAGCCTATGGAAAAACGCCAGCAACGCGGCCTTTTTACG
GTTCCTGGCCTTTTGCTGGCCTTTTGCTCACATGTTCTTTCCTGCGTTATCCCCTGATTCTGTGGATAAC
CGTATTACCGCCTTTGAGTGAGCTGATACCGCTCGCCGCAGCCGAACGACCGAGCGCAGCGAGTCAGTGA
GCGAGGAAGCGGAAGGCGAGAGTAGGGAACTGCCAGGCATCAAACTAAGCAGAAGGCCCCTGACGGATGG
CCTTTTTGCGTTTCTACAAACTCTTTCTGTGTTGTAAAACGACGGCCAGTCTTAAGCTCGGGCCCCCTGG
GCGGTTCTGATAACGAGTAATCGTTAATCCGCAAATAACGTAAAAACCCGCTTCGGCGGGTTTTTTTATG
GGGGGAGTTTAGGGAAAGAGCATTTGTCAGAATATTTAAGGGCGCCTGTCACTTTGCTTGATATATGAGA
ATTATTTAACCTTATAAATGAGAAAAAAGCAACGCACTTTAAATAAGATACGTTGCTTTTTCGATTGATG
AACACCTATAATTAAACTATTCATCTATTATTTATGATTTTTTGTATATACAATATTTCTAGTTTGTTAA
AGAGAATTAAGAAAATAAATCTCGAAAATAATAAAGGGAAAATCAGTTTTTGATATCAAAATTATACATG
TCAACGATAATACAAAATATAATACAAACTATAAGATGTTATCAGTATTTATTATCATTTAGAATAAATT
TTGTGTCGCCCTTAATTGTGAGCGGATAACAATTACGAGCTTCATGCACAGTGGCGTTGACTCAATATTG
GCCATTAGCCATATTATTCATTGGTTATATAGCATAAATCAATATTGGCTATTGGCCATTGCATACGTTG
TATCTATATCATAATATGTACATTTATATTGGCTCATGTCCAATATGACCGCCATGTT
