>Addgene plasmid #156669 | pD649-HAsp-KIR2DL2-Fc(DAPA)-AviTag-6xHis | depositor partial sequence | sequence record 302448 | insert (extracellular domain)
CATGAAGGCGTGCACAGAAAACCTTCTCTGCTGGCCCATCCTGGCCGGCTGGTTAAGTCTGAAGAGACAG
TGATCCTGCAGTGTTGGAGCGACGTCCGCTTCGAGCACTTTCTGCTGCACAGAGAGGGCAAGTTCAAGGA
CACACTGCACCTGATCGGAGAGCACCACGATGGCGTGTCCAAGGCCAATTTCAGCATCGGCCCCATGATG
CAGGATCTGGCCGGCACATACAGATGCTACGGCTCTGTGACACACAGCCCCTATCAGCTGTCTGCCCCTA
GCGATCCCCTGGATATCGTGATCACCGGCCTGTACGAGAAGCCTAGCCTGTCTGCTCAGCCTGGACCTAC
AGTTCTGGCTGGCGAAAGCGTGACCCTGAGCTGTAGCAGCAGATCCAGCTACGACATGTACCACCTGTCC
AGAGAAGGCGAGGCCCACGAGTGTAGATTCAGCGCCGGACCTAAAGTGAACGGCACCTTCCAGGCCGATT
TTCCACTGGGACCTGCCACACACGGCGGCACCTATAGATGCTTTGGCAGCTTCAGAGACAGCCCTTACGA
GTGGTCCAACAGCAGCGATCCTCTGCTGGTGTCCGTGATCGGCAACCCTAGCAATAGCTGGCCTTCTCCA
ACCGAGCCTAGCAGCAAGACCGGCAATCCCAGACATCTGCAT
